>Addgene plasmid #118474 | pcDNA3-RAB-EKARev | addgene full sequence | sequence record 243124 | Addgene NGS Result
GACGGATCGGGAGATCTCCCGATCCCCTATGGTGCACTCTCAGTACAATCTGCTCTGATGCCGCATAGTT
AAGCCAGTATCTGCTCCCTGCTTGTGTGTTGGAGGTCGCTGAGTAGTGCGCGAGCAAAATTTAAGCTACA
ACAAGGCAAGGCTTGACCGACAATTGCATGAAGAATCTGCTTAGGGTTAGGCGTTTTGCGCTGCTTCGCG
ATGTACGGGCCAGATATACGCGTTGACATTGATTATTGACTAGTTATTAATAGTAATCAATTACGGGGTC
ATTAGTTCATAGCCCATATATGGAGTTCCGCGTTACATAACTTACGGTAAATGGCCCGCCTGGCTGACCG
CCCAACGACCCCCGCCCATTGACGTCAATAATGACGTATGTTCCCATAGTAACGCCAATAGGGACTTTCC
ATTGACGTCAATGGGTGGAGTATTTACGGTAAACTGCCCACTTGGCAGTACATCAAGTGTATCATATGCC
AAGTACGCCCCCTATTGACGTCAATGACGGTAAATGGCCCGCCTGGCATTATGCCCAGTACATGACCTTA
TGGGACTTTCCTACTTGGCAGTACATCTACGTATTAGTCATCGCTATTACCATGGTGATGCGGTTTTGGC
AGTACATCAATGGGCGTGGATAGCGGTTTGACTCACGGGGATTTCCAAGTCTCCACCCCATTGACGTCAA
TGGGAGTTTGTTTTGGCACCAAAATCAACGGGACTTTCCAAAATGTCGTAACAACTCCGCCCCATTGACG
CAAATGGGCGGTAGGCGTGTACGGTGGGAGGTCTATATAAGCAGAGCTCTCTGGCTAACTAGAGAACCCA
CTGCTTACTGGCTTATCGAAATTAATACGACTCACTATAGGGAGACCCAAGCTTGCGGCCGCCACCATGG
TGCGGGGTTCTCATCATCATCATCATCATGGTATGGCTAGCATGACTGGTGGACAGCAAATGGGTCGGGA
TCTGTACGACGATGACGATAAGGATCCCATGGTGAGCAAGAGCGAGGAGGTCATCAAAGAGTTCATGCGC
TTCAAGGTGCGCTTGGAGGGCTCCATGAACGGCCACGAGTTCGAGATCGAGGGCGAGGGCGAGGGCCGCC
CCTACGAGGGCACCCAGACCGCCAAGCTGAAGGTGACCAAGGGCGGCCCCCTGCCCTTCGCCTGGGACAT
CCTGTCCCCCCAGATCATGTACGGCTCCAAGGCGTACGTGAAGCACCCCGCCGACGTCCCCGATTACATG
AAGCTGTCCTTCCCCGAGGGCTTCAAGTGGGAGCGCGTGATGCACTTCGAGGACGGCGGTCTGGTGACCG
TGACTCAGGACACCTCCCTGCAGGACGGCACGCTGATCTACAAGGTGAAGATGCGCGGCACCAACTTCCC
CCCCGACGGCCCCGTAATGCAGAAGAAGACCTTGGGCTGGGATTATGCCACCGAGCGCCTGTACCCCGAA
GACGGCGTGCTGAAGGGCGAGCTTCTGGGGCGCCTGAAGCTGAAGGACGGCGGCCTCAACCTGGTGGAGT
TCAAGACCATCTACATGGCCAAGAAGCCCGTGCAACTGCCCGGCTACTACTTCGTGGACACCAAGCTGGG
CATCACCTCCCACAACGAGGACTACACCATCGTGGAACAGTACGAGCGCTCCGAGGGCCGCCACCACCTG
GGGCATGGCACCGGCAGCAGATCTATGGCGGACGAGGAGAAGCTGCCGCCCGGCTGGGAGAAGCGCATGA
GCCGCAGCTCAGGCCGAGTGTACTACTTCAACCACATCACTAACGCCAGCCAGTGGGAGCGGCCCAGCGG
CAACAGCAGCAGTGGTGGCAAAAACGGGCAGGGGGAGCCTGCCAGGGGTACCAGTGCTGGTGGTAGTGCT
GGTGGTAGTGCTGGTGGTAGTGCTGGTGGTAGTGCTGGTGGTTCCGGCAGTGCTGGTGGTAGTGCTGGTG
GTAGTACCAGTGCTGGTGGTAGTGCTGGTGGTAGTGCTGGTGGTAGTGCTGGTGGTAGTGCTGGTGGTTC
CGGCAGTGCTGGTGGTAGTGCTGGTGGTAGTACCAGTGCTGGTGGTAGTGCTGGTGGTAGTGCTGGTGGT
AGTGCTGGTGGTAGTGCTGGTGGTTCCGGCAGTGCTGGTGGTAGTGCTGGTGGTAGTACCAGTGCTGGTG
GTAGTGCTGGTGGTAGTGCTGGTGGTAGTGCTGGTGGTAGTGCTGGTGGTTCCGGACCAGATGTCCCTAG
AACTCCAGTGGATAAAGCAAAGCTGTCATTCCAATTTCCGGGTACCGCCTCCTCCGAGGACAACAACATG
GCCACCATCAAAGAGTTCATGCGCTTCAAGGTGCGCATGGAGGGCTCCATGAACGGCCACGAGTTCGAGA
TCGAGGGCGAGGGCGAGGGCCGCCCCTACGAGGGCACCCAGACCGCCAAGCTGAAGGTGACCAAGGGCGG
CCCCCTGCCCTTCGCCTGGGACATCCTGTCCCCCCAGTTCATGTACGGCTCCGAGGCGTACGTGAGGCAC
CCCGCCGACATCCCCGATTACAAGAAGCTGCCCTTCCCCGAGGGCTTCAAGTGGGAGCGCGTGATGAACT
TCGAAGACGGCGGTCTGGTGACCGTTACCCAGGACTCCTCCCTGCAGGACGGCACGCTGATCTGCAAGGT
GAAGATGCGCGGCACCAACTTCCCCCCCGACGGCCCCGTAATGCAGAAGAAGACCATGGGCTGGGAGGCC
TCCACCGAGATGCTGTACCCCGAAGACGGCGTGCTGAAGGGCCATAGCTATCAGGCCCTGAAGCTGAAGG
ACGGCGGCCACTACCTGGTGGAGTTCGAGACCATCTACATGGCCAAGAAGCCCGTGCAACTGCCCGGCGA
TTACTGTGTGGACACCAAGCTGGACATCACCTCCCACAACGAGGACTACACCATCGTGGAACAGTACGGG
CGCTCCGAGGGCCGCCACCGTCTGGGCATGGACGAGCGGTACAAGTAAGAATTCTGCAGATATCCATCAC
ACTGGCGGCCGCTCGAGCATGCATCTAGAGGGCCCTATTCTATAGTGTCACCTAAATGCTAGAGCTCGCT
GATCAGCCTCGACTGTGCCTTCTAGTTGCCAGCCATCTGTTGTTTGCCCCTCCCCCGTGCCTTCCTTGAC
CCTGGAAGGTGCCACTCCCACTGTCCTTTCCTAATAAAATGAGGAAATTGCATCGCATTGTCTGAGTAGG
TGTCATTCTATTCTGGGGGGTGGGGTGGGGCAGGACAGCAAGGGGGAGGATTGGGAAGACAATAGCAGGC
ATGCTGGGGATGCGGTGGGCTCTATGGCTTCTGAGGCGGAAAGAACCAGCTGGGGCTCTAGGGGGTATCC
CC
[124 nt withheld, positions 3363-3486]
C
[91 nt withheld, positions 3488-3578]
A
[49 nt withheld, positions 3580-3628]
CCTTTGACGTTGGAGTCCACGTTCTTT
[37 nt withheld, positions 3656-3692]
ACCCTATCTCGGTCTATTCTTTTGATTTATAAGGGATTTTGCCGATTTCGGCCTATTGGTTAAAAAATGA
GCTGATTTAACAAAAATTTAACGCGAATTAATTCTGTGGAATGTGTGTCAGTTAGGGTGTGGAAAGTCCC
CAGGCTCCCCAGCAGGCAGAAGTATGCAAAGCATGCATCTCAATTAGTCAGCAACCAGGTGTGGAAAGTC
CCCAGGCTCCCCAGCAGGCAGAAGTATGCAAAGCATGCATCTCAATTAGTCAGCAACCATAGTCCCGCCC
CTAACTCCGCCCATCCCGCCCCTAACTCCGCCCAGTTCCGCCCATTCTCCGCCCCATGGCTGACTAATTT
TTTTTATTTATGCAGAGGCCGAGGCCGCCTCTGCCTCTGAGCTATTCCAGAAGTAGTGAGGAGGCTTTTT
TGGAGGCCTAGGCTTTTGCAAAAAGCTCCCGGGAGCTTGTATATCCATTTTCGGATCTGATCAAGAGACA
GGATGAGGATCGTTTCGCATGATTGAACAAGATGGATTGCACGCAGGTTCTCCGGCCGCTTGGGTGGAGA
GGCTATTCGGCTATGACTGGGCACAACAGACAATCGGCTGCTCTGATGCCGCCGTGTTCCGGCTGTCAGC
GCAGGGGCGCCCGGTTCTTTTTGTCAAGACCGACCTGTCCGGTGCCCTGAATGAACTGCAGGACGAGGCA
GCGCGGCTATCGTGGCTGGCCACGACGGGCGTTCCTTGCGCAGCTGTGCTCGACGTTGTCACTGAAGCGG
GAAGGGACTGGCTGCTATTGGGCGAAGTGCCGGGGCAGGATCTCCTGTCATCTCACCTTGCTCCTGCCGA
GAAAGTATCCATCATGGCTGATGCAATGCGGCGGCTGCATACGCTTGATCCGGCTACCTGCCCATTCGAC
CACCAAGCGAAACATCGCATCGAGCGAGCACGTACTCGGATGGAAGCCGGTCTTGTCGATCAGGATGATC
TGGACGAAGAGCATCAGGGGCTCGCGCCAGCCGAACTGTTCGCCAGGCTCAAGGCGCGCATGCCCGACGG
CGAGGATCTCGTCGTGACCCATGGCGATGCCTGCTTGCCGAATATCATGGTGGAAAATGGCCGCTTTTCT
GGATTCATCGACTGTGGCCGGCTGGGTGTGGCGGACCGCTATCAGGACATAGCGTTGGCTACCCGTGATA
TTGCTGAAGAGCTTGGCGGCGAATGGGCTGACCGCTTCCTCGTGCTTTACGGTATCGCCGCTCCCGATTC
GCAGCGCATCGCCTTCTATCGCCTTCTTGACGAGTTCTTCTGAGCGGGACTCTGGGGTTCGAAATGACCG
ACCAAGCGACGCCCAACCTGCCATCACGAGATTTCGATTCCACCGCCGCCTTCTATGAAAGGTTGGGCTT
CGGAATCGTTTTCCGGGACGCCGGCTGGATGATCCTCCAGCGCGGGGATCTCATGCTGGAGTTCTTCGCC
CACCCCAACTTGTTTATTGCAGCTTATAATGGTTACAAATAAAGCAATAGCATCACAAATTTCACAAATA
AAGCATTTTTTTCACTGCATTCTAGTTGTGGTTTGTCCAAACTCATCAATGTATCTTATCATGTCTGTAT
ACCGTCGACCTCTAGCTAGAGCTTGGCGTAATCATGGTCATAGCTGTTTCCTGTGTGAAATTGTTATCCG
CTCACAATTCCACACAACATACGAGCCGGAAGCATAAAGTGTAAAGCCTGGGGTGCCTAATGAGTGAGCT
AACTCACATTAATTGCGTTGCGCTCACTGCCCGCTTTCCAGTCGGGAAACCTGTCGTGCCAGCTGCATTA
ATGAATCGGCCAACGCGCGGGGAGAGGCGGTTTGCGTATTGGGCGCTCTTCCGCTTCCTCGCTCACTGAC
TCGCTGCGCTCGGTCGTTCGGCTGCGGCGAGCGGTATCAGCTCACTCAAAGGCGGTAATACGGTTATCCA
CAGAATCAGGGGATAACGCAGGAAAGAACATGTGAGCAAAAGGCCAGCAAAAGGCCAGGAACCGTAAAAA
GGCCGCGTTGCTGGCGTTTTTCCATAGGCTCCGCCCCCCTGACGAGCATCACAAAAATCGACGCTCAAGT
CAGAGGTGGCGAAACCCGACAGGACTATAAAGATACCAGGCGTTTCCCCCTGGAAGCTCCCTCGTGCGCT
CTCCTGTTCCGACCCTGCCGCTTACCGGATACCTGTCCGCCTTTCTCCCTTCGGGAAGCGTGGCGCTTTC
TCATAGCTCACGCTGTAGGTATCTCAGTTCGGTGTAGGTCGTTCGCTCCAAGCTGGGCTGTGTGCACGAA
CCCCCCGTTCAGCCCGACCGCTGCGCCTTATCCGGTAACTATCGTCTTGAGTCCAACCCGGTAAGACACG
ACTTATCGCCACTGGCAGCAGCCACTGGTAACAGGATTAGCAGAGCGAGGTATGTAGGCGGTGCTACAGA
GTTCTTGAAGTGGTGGCCTAACTACGGCTACACTAGAAGAACAGTATTTGGTATCTGCGCTCTGCTGAAG
CCAGTTACCTTCGGAAAAAGAGTTGGTAGCTCTTGATCCGGCAAACAAACCACCGCTGGTAGCGGTGGTT
TTTTTGTTTGCAAGCAGCAGATTACGCGCAGAAAAAAAGGATCTCAAGAAGATCCTTTGATCTTTTCTAC
GGGGTCTGACGCTCAGTGGAACGAAAACTCACGTTAAGGGATTTTGGTCATGAGATTATCAAAAAGGATC
TTCACCTAGATCCTTTTAAATTAAAAATGAAGTTTTAAATCAATCTAAAGTATATATGAGTAAACTTGGT
CTGACAGTTACCAATGCTTAATCAGTGAGGCACCTATCTCAGCGATCTGTCTATTTCGTTCATCCATAGT
TGCCTGACTCCCCGTCGTGTAGATAACTACGATACGGGAGGGCTTACCATCTGGCCCCAGTGCTGCAATG
ATACCGCGAGACCCACGCTCACCGGCTCCAGATTTATCAGCAATAAACCAGCCAGCCGGAAGGGCCGAGC
GCAGAAGTGGTCCTGCAACTTTATCCGCCTCCATCCAGTCTATTAATTGTTGCCGGGAAGCTAGAGTAAG
TAGTTCGCCAGTTAATAGTTTGCGCAACGTTGTTGCCATTGCTACAGGCATCGTGGTGTCACGCTCGTCG
TTTGGTATGGCTTCATTCAGCTCCGGTTCCCAACGATCAAGGCGAGTTACATGATCCCCCATGTTGTGCA
AAAAAGCGGTTAGCTCCTTCGGTCCTCCGATCGTTGTCAGAAGTAAGTTGGCCGCAGTGTTATCACTCAT
GGTTATGGCAGCACTGCATAATTCTCTTACTGTCATGCCATCCGTAAGATGCTTTTCTGTGACTGGTGAG
TACTCAACCAAGTCATTCTGAGAATAGTGTATGCGGCGACCGAGTTGCTCTTGCCCGGCGTCAATACGGG
ATAATACCGCGCCACATAGCAGAACTTTAAAAGTGCTCATCATTGGAAAACGTTCTTCGGGGCGAAAACT
CTCAAGGATCTTACCGCTGTTGAGATCCAGTTCGATGTAACCCACTCGTGCACCCAACTGATCTTCAGCA
TCTTTTACTTTCACCAGCGTTTCTGGGTGAGCAAAAACAGGAAGGCAAAATGCCGCAAAAAAGGGAATAA
GGGCGACACGGAAATGTTGAATACTCATACTCTTCCTTTTTCAATATTATTGAAGCATTTATCAGGGTTA
TTGTCTCATGAGCGGATACATATTTGAATGTATTTAGAAAAATAAACAAATAGGGGTTCCGCGCACATTT
CCCCGAAAAGTGCCACCTGACGTC
Features (pLannotate 1.2.2; 27 found; start..end, strand, type, name):
     28..80      -  misc_feature   bom (fragment): basis of mobility region from pBR322
    235..614     +  enhancer       CMV enhancer: human cytomegalovirus immediate early enhancer
    615..818     +  promoter       CMV promoter: human cytomegalovirus (CMV) immediate early promoter
    814..847     +  LTR            5' LTR (truncated) (fragment): truncated 5' long terminal repeat (LTR) from HIV-1
    863..881     +  promoter       T7 promoter: promoter for bacteriophage T7 RNA polymerase
    922..942     +  CDS            capTEV™ (fragment): composite tag for in vivo biotinylation, TEV protease cleavage, and 6xHis tagging
    943..975     +  CDS            T7 tag (gene 10 leader): leader peptide from bacteriophage T7 gene 10 promotes efficient translation in E. coli
    979..1002    +  CDS            Xpress™ tag: Xpress™ epitope tag, including an enterokinase recognition and cleavage site
   1009..1680    +  CDS            dTomato: dimeric variant of DsRed fluorescent protein (Shaner et al., 2004) mammalian codon-optimized
   1705..1866    +  CDS            PIN1 (fragment): PIN1_HUMAN - Experimental evidence at protein level: Swiss-Prot protein existence level 1. Peptidyl-prolyl cis/trans isomerase (PPIase) that binds to and isomerizes specific phosphorylated Ser/Thr-Pro (pSer/Thr-Pro) motifs (PubMed:21497122, PubMed:23623683, PubMed:29686383). By inducing conformational changes in a subset of phosphorylated proteins, acts as a molecular switch in multiple cellular processes (PubMed:21497122, PubMed:22033920, PubMed:23623683). Displays a preference for acidic residues located N-terminally to the proline bond to be isomerized. Regulates mitosis presumably by inter
   2287..2964    +  CDS            dimer2: dimer2 is a basic (constitutively fluorescent) orange fluorescent protein published in 2002, derived from Discosoma sp.. It has low acid sensitivity.
   2963..2988    +  CDS            mNeonGreen (fragment): bright monomeric yellow-green fluorescent protein derived from LanYFP (Shaner et al., 2013)
   3049..3067    -  promoter       SP6 promoter: promoter for bacteriophage SP6 RNA polymerase
   3093..3317    +  polyA_signal   bGH poly(A) signal: bovine growth hormone polyadenylation signal
   3321..3342    +  promoter       SV40 promoter (fragment): SV40 enhancer and early promoter
   3363..3791    +  rep_origin     f1 ori (sequence partly withheld): f1 bacteriophage origin of replication; arrow indicates direction of (+) strand synthesis
   3805..4134    +  promoter       SV40 promoter: SV40 enhancer and early promoter
   4201..4992    +  CDS            neo: KKA2_KLEPN - Also known as kan, nptII. Experimental evidence at protein level: Swiss-Prot protein existence level 1. Resistance to kanamycin, neomycin, paromomycin, ribostamycin, butirosin and gentamicin B. From Klebsiella pneumoniae.
   5016..5174    +  CDS            ble (fragment): BLE_KLEPN - Experimental evidence at protein level: Swiss-Prot protein existence level 1. Binding protein with a strong affinity to the bleomycin family of antibiotics. Binds to CL990; an antimitotic-antibiotic compound. From Klebsiella pneumoniae.
   5169..5290    +  polyA_signal   SV40 poly(A) signal: SV40 polyadenylation signal
   5363..5379    -  protein_bind   lac operator: The lac repressor binds to the lac operator to inhibit transcription in E. coli. This inhibition can be relieved by adding lactose or isopropyl-β-D-thiogalactopyranoside (IPTG). lac repressor encoded by lacI
   5387..5417    -  promoter       lac promoter: promoter for the E. coli lac operon
   5432..5453    -  protein_bind   CAP binding site: CAP binding activates transcription in the presence of cAMP. E. coli catabolite activator protein
   5466..5558    -  CDS            lacI (fragment): lac repressor; lacI; The lac repressor binds to the lac operator to inhibit transcription in E. coli. This inhibition can be relieved by adding lactose or isopropyl-β-D-thiogalactopyranoside (IPTG).
   5741..6329    -  rep_origin     ori: high-copy-number ColE1/pMB1/pBR322/pUC origin of replication
   6500..7360    -  CDS            AmpR: β-lactamase; bla; confers resistance to ampicillin, carbenicillin, and related antibiotics
   7361..7465    -  promoter       AmpR promoter: bla
