[The description below was written by a language model from this plasmid's Addgene catalogue record and pLannotate feature annotations shown in this document.]
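Description:
pcDNA3-RAB-EKARev is a mammalian expression plasmid of about 7.5 kb, built on the pcDNA3 backbone. It encodes a synthetic, genetically encoded biosensor for ERK kinase activity that reads out in a single red colour channel. In bacteria it is propagated as a high-copy plasmid through a ColE1/pUC-type origin with ampicillin selection (AmpR). An SV40 promoter-driven neo cassette with an SV40 poly(A) signal allows G418 selection of transfected mammalian cells. The backbone also carries an f1 origin and flanking T7 and SP6 phage promoters.

The roughly 2 kb insert sits between BamHI and EcoRI sites, downstream of the CMV enhancer/promoter and upstream of the bGH polyadenylation signal. It is fused in frame to backbone-derived N-terminal 6xHis, T7 gene 10 leader and Xpress tags. The automated annotation shows two DsRed-family coding regions, matched to dTomato and dimer2, flanking a fragment of human PIN1. According to the stated purpose, the two fluorescent protein regions are presumably the dimerization-dependent RFP (ddRFP) partners, labelled by the annotation tool with their closest relatives. The PIN1 fragment is likely to act as the phospho-Ser/Thr-Pro binding module. The unannotated stretch between it and the second fluorescent protein plausibly holds a linker and ERK substrate sequence, although the record does not describe it. In a design of this kind, ERK phosphorylation would promote a conformational change that alters the association of the ddRFP pair, and therefore red fluorescence intensity. A few short annotated fragments (HIV-1 LTR, capTEV, mNeonGreen, ble, lacI) appear to be incidental partial matches. The construct is intended for live-cell imaging of ERK signalling, and its single-colour readout makes it suitable for multiplexing with other sensors.
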