Addgene plasmid #118474: pcDNA3-RAB-EKARev
Purpose: ddRFP-based single-color biosensor for monitoring ERK activity.
Depositing lab: Jin Zhang. Depositing organization: University of California, San Diego (UCSD). Publication: Single-fluorophore biosensors for sensitive and multiplexed detection of signalling activities. Mehta S, Zhang Y, Roth RH, Zhang JF, Mo A, Tenner B, Huganir RL, Zhang J. Nat Cell Biol. 2018 Sep 24. pii: 10.1038/s41556-018-0200-6. doi: 10.1038/s41556-018-0200-6. PubMed 30250062.
Backbone
  Vector backbone: pcDNA3
  Backbone manufacturer: Invitrogen
  Backbone size w/o insert (bp): 5517
  Total vector size (bp): 7497
  Vector type: Mammalian Expression
  Selectable markers: Neomycin (select with G418)
Growth in bacteria
  Bacterial resistance: Ampicillin, 100 μg/mL
  Growth temperature: 37°C
  Growth strain: DH5alpha
  Copy number: High Copy
Gene/Insert
  Gene/Insert name: RAB-EKARev
  Species: Synthetic
  Insert size (bp): 1980
  Promoter: CMV
  Tag / fusion protein: 6xHIS (N terminal on backbone); T7 tag (gene 10 leader) (N terminal on backbone); Xpress (TM) tag (N terminal on backbone)
  Cloning method: Restriction Enzyme; 5′ cloning site BamHI (not destroyed); 3′ cloning site EcoRI (not destroyed)
  Sequencing primers: 5′ CMV forward; 3′ BGH reverse
Terms and licenses: Academic/Nonprofit Terms; Industry Terms: Not Available to Industry
How to cite: pcDNA3-RAB-EKARev was a gift from Jin Zhang (Addgene plasmid # 118474 ; http://n2t.net/addgene:118474 ; RRID:Addgene_118474)
